>Addgene plasmid #56542 | mAmetrine-Clathrin-15 | addgene full sequence | sequence record 182105 | Addgene NGS Result
CGTTACATAACTTACGGTAAATGGCCCGCCTGGCTGACCGCCCAACGACCCCCGCCCATTGACGTCAATA
ATGACGTATGTTCCCATAGTAACGCCAATAGGGACTTTCCATTGACGTCAATGGGTGGAGTATTTACGGT
AAACTGCCCACTTGGCAGTACATCAAGTGTATCATATGCCAAGTACGCCCCCTATTGACGTCAATGACGG
TAAATGGCCCGCCTGGCATTATGCCCAGTACATGACCTTATGGGACTTTCCTACTTGGCAGTACATCTAC
GTATTAGTCATCGCTATTACCATGGTGATGCGGTTTTGGCAGTACATCAATGGGCGTGGATAGCGGTTTG
ACTCACGGGGATTTCCAAGTCTCCACCCCATTGACGTCAATGGGAGTTTGTTTTGGCACCAAAATCAACG
GGACTTTCCAAAATGTCGTAACAACTCCGCCCCATTGACGCAAATGGGCGGTAGGCGTGTACGGTGGGAG
GTCTATATAAGCAGAGCTGGTTTAGTGAACCGTCAGATCCGCTAGCGCTACCGGTCGCCACCATGGTGAG
CAAGGGCGAGGAGCTGTTCACCGGGGTGGTGCCCATCCTGGTCGAGCTGGACGGCGACGTAAACGGCCAC
AAGTTCAGCGTGCGCGGCGAGGGCGAGGGCGATGCCACCAACGGCAAGCTGACCCTGAAGTTCATCTGCA
CCTCCGGCAAGCTGCCCGTGCCCTGGCCCACCCTCGTGACCACCCTGTCTTACGGCGTGCAGTGCTTCGC
CCGCTACCCCGACCACATGAAGCAGCACGACTTCTTCAAGTCCGCCATGCCCGAAGGCTACGTCCAGGAG
CGCACCATCTCCTTCAAGGACGACGGCAGCTACAGGACCCGCGCCGAGGTGAAGTTCGAGGGCGACACCC
TGGTGAACCGCATCGAGCTGAAGGGCATCGACTTCAAGGAGGACGGCAACATCCTGGGGCACAAGCTGGA
GTACAACATGAACGTGTGGGACGCGTATATCACGGCCGACAAGCAGAAGAACGGCATCAAAGCGAACTTC
AAGATCGAGCACAACGTCGAGGACGGCGGCGTGCAGCTCGCCGACGCGTACCAGCAGAACACCCCCATCG
GCGACGGCTCCGTGCTGCTGCCTGACAACCACTACCTGAGCTTCCAGAGCAAGCTGTTCAAAGACCCCAA
CGAGCAGCGCGATCACATGGTCCTGCTGGAGTTCGTTACCGCCGCCGGGATCACTCCCGGCATGGACGAG
CTGTACAAGTCCGGACTCAGATCTCGAGCTCAAGCTTCGAATTCTGCAGTCGACATGGCTGATGACTTTG
GCTTCTTCTCGTCGTCGGAGAGTGGTGCCCCGGAGGCGGCGGAGGAGGACCCGGCGGCCGCCTTCCTGGC
CCAGCAGGAGAGCGAGATTGCAGGCATAGAGAACGACGAGGGCTTCGGGGCACCTGCCGGCAGCCATGCG
GCCCCCGCACAGCCGGGCCCCACGAGTGGGGCTGGTTCTGAGGACATGGGGACCACAGTCAATGGAGATG
TGTTTCAGGAGGCCAACGGTCCTGCTGATGGCTACGCAGCCATTGCCCAGGCTGACAGGCTGACCCAGGA
GCCTGAGAGCATCCGCAAGTGGCGAGAGGAGCAGAGGAAACGGCTGCAAGAGCTGGATGCTGCATCTAAG
GTCACGGAACAGGAATGGCGGGAGAAGGCCAAGAAGGACCTGGAGGAGTGGAACCAGCGCCAGAGTGAAC
AAGTAGAGAAGAACAAGATCAACAACCGGGCATCCGAGGAGGCTTTCGTGAAGGAATCCAAGGAGGAGAC
CCCAGGCACAGAGTGGGAGAAGGTGGCCCAGCTATGTGACTTCAACCCCAAGAGCAGCAAGCAGTGCAAA
GATGTGTCCCGCCTGCGCTCGGTGCTCATGTCCCTGAAGCAGACGCCACTGTCCCGCTAGGGATCCACCG
GATCTAGATAACTGATCATAATCAGCCATACCACATTTGTAGAGGTTTTACTTGCTTTAAAAAACCTCCC
ACACCTCCCCCTGAACCTGAAACATAAAATGAATGCAATTGTTGTTGTTAACTTGTTTATTGCAGCTTAT
AATGGTTACAAATAAAGCAATAGCATCACAAATTTCACAAATAAAGCATTTTTTTCACTGCATTCTAGTT
GTGGTTTGTCCAAACTCATCAATGTATCTTAACGCGTAAATTGTAAGCGTTAATATTTTGTTAAAATTCG
CGTTAAATTTTTGTTAAATCAGCTCATTTTTTAACCAATAGGCCGAAATCGGCAAAATCCCTTATAAATC
AAAAGAATAGACCGAGATAGGGT
[37 nt withheld, positions 2334-2370]
AAAGAACGTGGACTCCAACGTCAAAGG
[49 nt withheld, positions 2398-2446]
T
[91 nt withheld, positions 2448-2538]
G
[124 nt withheld, positions 2540-2663]
CAGGTGGCACTTTTCGGGGAAATGTGCGCGGAACCCCTATTTGTTTATTTTTCTAAATACATTCAAATAT
GTATCCGCTCATGAGACAATAACCCTGATAAATGCTTCAATAATATTGAAAAAGGAAGAGTCCTGAGGCG
GAAAGAACCAGCTGTGGAATGTGTGTCAGTTAGGGTGTGGAAAGTCCCCAGGCTCCCCAGCAGGCAGAAG
TATGCAAAGCATGCATCTCAATTAGTCAGCAACCAGGTGTGGAAAGTCCCCAGGCTCCCCAGCAGGCAGA
AGTATGCAAAGCATGCATCTCAATTAGTCAGCAACCATAGTCCCGCCCCTAACTCCGCCCATCCCGCCCC
TAACTCCGCCCAGTTCCGCCCATTCTCCGCCCCATGGCTGACTAATTTTTTTTATTTATGCAGAGGCCGA
GGCCGCCTCGGCCTCTGAGCTATTCCAGAAGTAGTGAGGAGGCTTTTTTGGAGGCCTAGGCTTTTGCAAA
GATCGATCAAGAGACAGGATGAGGATCGTTTCGCATGATTGAACAAGATGGATTGCACGCAGGTTCTCCG
GCCGCTTGGGTGGAGAGGCTATTCGGCTATGACTGGGCACAACAGACAATCGGCTGCTCTGATGCCGCCG
TGTTCCGGCTGTCAGCGCAGGGGCGCCCGGTTCTTTTTGTCAAGACCGACCTGTCCGGTGCCCTGAATGA
ACTGCAAGACGAGGCAGCGCGGCTATCGTGGCTGGCCACGACGGGCGTTCCTTGCGCAGCTGTGCTCGAC
GTTGTCACTGAAGCGGGAAGGGACTGGCTGCTATTGGGCGAAGTGCCGGGGCAGGATCTCCTGTCATCTC
ACCTTGCTCCTGCCGAGAAAGTATCCATCATGGCTGATGCAATGCGGCGGCTGCATACGCTTGATCCGGC
TACCTGCCCATTCGACCACCAAGCGAAACATCGCATCGAGCGAGCACGTACTCGGATGGAAGCCGGTCTT
GTCGATCAGGATGATCTGGACGAAGAGCATCAGGGGCTCGCGCCAGCCGAACTGTTCGCCAGGCTCAAGG
CGAGCATGCCCGACGGCGAGGATCTCGTCGTGACCCATGGCGATGCCTGCTTGCCGAATATCATGGTGGA
AAATGGCCGCTTTTCTGGATTCATCGACTGTGGCCGGCTGGGTGTGGCGGACCGCTATCAGGACATAGCG
TTGGCTACCCGTGATATTGCTGAAGAGCTTGGCGGCGAATGGGCTGACCGCTTCCTCGTGCTTTACGGTA
TCGCCGCTCCCGATTCGCAGCGCATCGCCTTCTATCGCCTTCTTGACGAGTTCTTCTGAGCGGGACTCTG
GGGTTCGAAATGACCGACCAAGCGACGCCCAACCTGCCATCACGAGATTTCGATTCCACCGCCGCCTTCT
ATGAAAGGTTGGGCTTCGGAATCGTTTTCCGGGACGCCGGCTGGATGATCCTCCAGCGCGGGGATCTCAT
GCTGGAGTTCTTCGCCCACCCTAGGGGGAGGCTAACTGAAACACGGAAGGAGACAATACCGGAAGGAACC
CGCGCTATGACGGCAATAAAAAGACAGAATAAAACGCACGGTGTTGGGTCGTTTGTTCATAAACGCGGGG
TTCGGTCCCAGGGCTGGCACTCTGTCGATACCCCACCGAGACCCCATTGGGGCCAATACGCCCGCGTTTC
TTCCTTTTCCCCACCCCACCCCCCAAGTTCGGGTGAAGGCCCAGGGCTCGCAGCCAACGTCGGGGCGGCA
GGCCCTGCCATAGCCTCAGGTTACTCATATATACTTTAGATTGATTTAAAACTTCATTTTTAATTTAAAA
GGATCTAGGTGAAGATCCTTTTTGATAATCTCATGACCAAAATCCCTTAACGTGAGTTTTCGTTCCACTG
AGCGTCAGACCCCGTAGAAAAGATCAAAGGATCTTCTTGAGATCCTTTTTTTCTGCGCGTAATCTGCTGC
TTGCAAACAAAAAAACCACCGCTACCAGCGGTGGTTTGTTTGCCGGATCAAGAGCTACCAACTCTTTTTC
CGAAGGTAACTGGCTTCAGCAGAGCGCAGATACCAAATACTGTTCTTCTAGTGTAGCCGTAGTTAGGCCA
CCACTTCAAGAACTCTGTAGCACCGCCTACATACCTCGCTCTGCTAATCCTGTTACCAGTGGCTGCTGCC
AGTGGCGATAAGTCGTGTCTTACCGGGTTGGACTCAAGACGATAGTTACCGGATAAGGCGCAGCGGTCGG
GCTGAACGGGGGGTTCGTGCACACAGCCCAGCTTGGAGCGAACGACCTACACCGAACTGAGATACCTACA
GCGTGAGCTATGAGAAAGCGCCACGCTTCCCGAAGGGAGAAAGGCGGACAGGTATCCGGTAAGCGGCAGG
GTCGGAACAGGAGAGCGCACGAGGGAGCTTCCAGGGGGAAACGCCTGGTATCTTTATAGTCCTGTCGGGT
TTCGCCACCTCTGACTTGAGCGTCGATTTTTGTGATGCTCGTCAGGGGGGCGGAGCCTATGGAAAAACGC
CAGCAACGCGGCCTTTTTACGGTTCCTGGCCTTTTGCTGGCCTTTTGCTCACATGTTCTTTCCTGCGTTA
TCCCCTGATTCTGTGGATAACCGTATTACCGCCATGCATTAGTTATTAATAGTAATCAATTACGGGGTCA
TTAGTTCATAGCCCATATATGGAGTTCCG
Features (pLannotate 1.2.2; 16 found; start..end, strand, type, name):
      1..304     +  enhancer       CMV enhancer: human cytomegalovirus immediate early enhancer
    305..508     +  promoter       CMV promoter: human cytomegalovirus (CMV) immediate early promoter
    553..1269    +  CDS            mAmetrine: mAmetrine is a basic (constitutively fluorescent) long stokes shift fluorescent protein published in 2008, derived from Aequorea victoria. It is reported to be a very rapidly-maturing monomer with moderate acid sensitivity.
   1270..1314    +  misc_feature   MCS (fragment): multiple cloning site
   1315..1947    +  CDS            CLTB (fragment): CLCB_HUMAN - Experimental evidence at protein level: Swiss-Prot protein existence level 1. Clathrin is the major protein of the polyhedral coat of coated pits and vesicles. From Homo sapiens (Human).
   1973..2057    +  CDS            large T antigen (fragment): large T antigen from SV40 (simian virus 40)
   2080..2201    +  polyA_signal   SV40 poly(A) signal: SV40 polyadenylation signal
   2235..2663    -  rep_origin     f1 ori (sequence partly withheld): f1 bacteriophage origin of replication; arrow indicates direction of (+) strand synthesis
   2690..2794    +  promoter       AmpR promoter: bla
   2796..3153    +  promoter       SV40 promoter: SV40 enhancer and early promoter
   3188..3982    +  CDS            NeoR/KanR: aminoglycoside phosphotransferase from Tn5; aph(3')-II (or nptII); confers resistance to neomycin, kanamycin, and G418 (Geneticin®)
   4003..4155    +  CDS            ble (fragment): BLE_KLEPN - Experimental evidence at protein level: Swiss-Prot protein existence level 1. Binding protein with a strong affinity to the bleomycin family of antibiotics. Binds to CL990; an antimitotic-antibiotic compound. From Klebsiella pneumoniae.
   4214..4261    +  polyA_signal   HSV TK poly(A) signal: herpes simplex virus thymidine kinase polyadenylation signal (Cole and Stacy, 1985)
   4352..4368    -  polyA_signal   bGH poly(A) signal (fragment): bovine growth hormone polyadenylation signal
   4590..5178    +  rep_origin     ori: high-copy-number ColE1/pMB1/pBR322/pUC origin of replication
   5293..5352    +  enhancer       CMV enhancer (fragment): human cytomegalovirus immediate early enhancer
