[The description below was written by a language model from this plasmid's Addgene catalogue record and pLannotate feature annotations shown in this document.]
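Description:
mAmetrine-Clathrin-15 is a mammalian expression plasmid that produces human clathrin light chain B (CLTB) fused to the fluorescent protein mAmetrine, for labelling clathrin-coated pits and vesicles in cells. The backbone has the layout of a C1-style fluorescent protein fusion vector. The CMV immediate early enhancer and promoter drive the mAmetrine coding sequence, which is followed by a short remnant of the multiple cloning site (45 nt, consistent with the "15" in the name denoting a 15-residue linker, though the record does not say so). The CLTB coding sequence comes next, placing the fluorescent protein at the N-terminus of clathrin light chain. Transcripts are terminated by the SV40 polyadenylation signal. The small large T antigen fragment annotated just upstream of that signal is probably part of the SV40-derived terminator region rather than a functional coding element.

The plasmid is propagated in E. coli from a high-copy ColE1/pUC-type origin under kanamycin selection. A single NeoR/KanR (aminoglycoside phosphotransferase) gene serves both hosts. A bacterial bla-type promoter expresses it in E. coli, and the adjacent SV40 enhancer/early promoter, paired with the HSV TK polyadenylation signal, expresses it in mammalian cells, allowing G418 selection of stable lines. An f1 origin is also present. The short ble and bGH poly(A) fragments appear to be backbone remnants or annotation matches without a stated function.

mAmetrine is a monomeric, rapidly maturing Aequorea victoria derivative with a long Stokes shift, recorded here as excitation at 406 nm and emission at 526 nm. This violet-excited, yellow-green-emitting fusion is suited to live-cell imaging of clathrin-mediated trafficking. The long Stokes shift could also help in multicolour experiments with other fluorescent proteins, although the record states only the localization and spectral properties.
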