Addgene plasmid #56542: mAmetrine-Clathrin-15
Purpose: Localization: Clathrin Vesicles, Excitation: 406, Emission: 526
Depositing lab: Michael Davidson. Depositing organization: Florida State University, Tallahassee.
Backbone
  Vector backbone: mAmetrine
  Backbone size w/o insert (bp): 4750
  Vector type: Mammalian Expression
  Selectable markers: Neomycin (select with G418)
Growth in bacteria
  Bacterial resistance: Kanamycin, 50 μg/mL
  Growth temperature: 37°C
  Growth strain: DH5alpha
  Copy number: High Copy
Gene/Insert
  Gene/Insert name: Clathrin (alt name: NM_001834.2)
  Species: H. sapiens (human)
  Entrez Gene: CLTB (a.k.a. LCB)
  Promoter: CMV
  Tag / fusion protein: mAmetrine
  Cloning method: Unknown
  Sequencing primers: 5′ CMV-F; 3′ SV40pA-R
Terms and licenses: Academic/Nonprofit Terms; Industry Terms
Depositor comments: . Excitation = 406; Emission = 526
How to cite: mAmetrine-Clathrin-15 was a gift from Michael Davidson (Addgene plasmid # 56542 ; http://n2t.net/addgene:56542 ; RRID:Addgene_56542)
