>Addgene plasmid #56542 | mAmetrine-Clathrin-15 | depositor partial sequence | sequence record 87431 | insert sequence
GACGTCAGATCCGCTAGCGCTACCGGTCGCCACCATGGTGAGCAAGGGCGAGGAGCTGTTCACCGGGGTG
GTGCCCATCCTGGTCGAGCTGGACGGCGACGTAAACGGCCACAAGTTCAGCGTGCGCGGCGAGGGCGAGG
GCGATGCCACCAACGGCAAGCTGACCCTGAAGTTCATCTGCACCTCCGGCAAGCTGCCCGTGCCCTGGCC
CACCCTCGTGACCACCCTGTCTTACGGCGTGCAGTGCTTCGCCCGCTACCCCGACCACATGAAGCAGCAC
GACTTCTTCAAGTCCGCCATGCCCGAAGGCTACGTCCAGGAGCGCACCATCTCCTTCAAGGACGACGGCA
GCTACAGGACCCGCGCCGAGGTGAAGTTCGAGGGCGACACCCTGGTGAACCGCATCGAGCTGAAGGGCAT
CGACTTCAAGGAGGACGGCAACATCCTGGGGCACAAGCTGGAGTACAACATGAACGTGTGGGACGCGTAT
ATCACGGCCGACAAGCAGAAGAACGGCATCAAAGCGAACTTCAAGATCGAGCACAACGTCGAGGACGGCG
GCGTGCAGCTCGCCGACGCGTACCAGCAGAACACCCCCATCGGCGACGGCTCCGTGCTGCTGCCTGACAA
CCACTACCTGAGCTTCCAGAGCAAGCTGTTCAAAGACCCCAACGAGCAGCGCGATCACATGGTCCTGCTG
GAGTTCGTTACCGCCGCCGGGATCACTCCCGGCATGGACGAGCTGTACAAGTCCGGACTCAGATCTCGAG
CTCAAGCTTCGAATTCTGCAGTCGACATGGCTGATGACTTTGGCTTCTTCTCGTCGTCGGAGAGTGGTGC
CCCGGAGGCGGCGGAGGAGGACCCGGCGGCCGCCTTCCTGGCCCAGCAGGAGAGCGAGATTGCAGGCATA
GAGAACGACGAGGGCTTCGGGGCACCTGCCGGCAGCCATGCGGCCCCCGCACAGCCGGGCCCCACGAGTG
GGGCTGGTTCTGAGGACATGGGGACCACAGTCAATGGAGATGTGTTTCAGGAGGCCAACGGTCCTGCTGA
TGGCTACGCAGCCATTGCCCAGGCTGACAGGCTGACCCAGGAGCCTGAGAGCATCCGCAAGTGGCGAGAG
GAGCAGAGGAAACGGCTGCAAGAGCTGGATGCTGCATCTAAGGTCACGGAACAGGAATGGCGGGAGAAGG
CCAAGAAGGACCTGGAGGAGTGGAACCAGCGCCAGAGTGAACAAGTAGAGAAGAACAAGATCAACAACCG
GGCATCCGAGGAGGCTTTCGTGAAGGAATCCAAGGAGGAGACCCCAGGCACAGAGTGGGAGAAGGTGGCC
CAGCTATGTGACTTCAACCCCAAGAGCAGCAAGCAGTGCAAAGATGTGTCCCGCCTGCGCTCGGTGCTCA
TGTCCCTGAAGCAGACGCCACTGTCCCGCTAGGGATCCACCGGATCTAGATAACTGATCATAATCAGCCA
TACCACATT
